>Addgene plasmid #162019 | pLEX304-GFP-v4 IQSEC1 WT | addgene full sequence | sequence record 318910 | Addgene NGS Result
AAAAAGAGCAGTGGGAATAGGAGCTTTGTTCCTTGGGTTCTTGGGAGCAGCAGGAAGCACTATGGGCGCA
GCGTCAATGACGCTGACGGTACAGGCCAGACAATTATTGTCTGGTATAGTGCAGCAGCAGAACAATTTGC
TGAGGGCTATTGAGGCGCAACAGCATCTGTTGCAACTCACAGTCTGGGGCATCAAGCAGCTCCAGGCAAG
AATCCTGGCTGTGGAAAGATACCTAAAGGATCAACAGCTCCTGGGGATTTGGGGTTGCTCTGGAAAACTC
ATTTGCACCACTGCTGTGCCTTGGAATGCTAGTTGGAGTAATAAATCTCTGGAACAGATTTGGAATCACA
CGACCTGGATGGAGTGGGACAGAGAAATTAACAATTACACAAGCTTAATACACTCCTTAATTGAAGAATC
GCAAAACCAGCAAGAAAAGAATGAACAAGAATTATTGGAATTAGATAAATGGGCAAGTTTGTGGAATTGG
TTTAACATAACAAATTGGCTGTGGTATATAAAATTATTCATAATGATAGTAGGAGGCTTGGTAGGTTTAA
GAATAGTTTTTGCTGTACTTTCTATAGTGAATAGAGTTAGGCAGGGATATTCACCATTATCGTTTCAGAC
CCACCTCCCAACCCCGAGGGGACCCTTGCGCCTTTTCCAAGGCAGCCCTGGGTTTGCGCAGGGACGCGGC
TGCTCTGGGCGTGGTTCCGGGAAACGCAGCGGCGCCGACCCTGGGTCTCGCACATTCTTCACGTCCGTTC
GCAGCGTCACCCGGATCTTCGCCGCTACCCTTGTGGGCCCCCCGGCGACGCTTCCTGCTCCGCCCCTAAG
TCGGGAAGGTTCCTTGCGGTTCGCGGCGTGCCGGACGTGACAAACGGAAGCCGCACGTCTCACTAGTACC
CTCGCAGACGGACAGCGCCAGGGAGCAATGGCAGCGCGCCGACCGCGATGGGCTGTGGCCAATAGCGGCT
GCTCAGCAGGGCGCGCCGAGAGCAGCGGCCGGGAAGGGGCGGTGCGGGAGGCGGGGTGTGGGGCGGTAGT
GTGGGCCCTGTTCCTGCCCGCGCGGTGTTCCGCATTCTGCAAGCCTCCGGAGCGCACGTCGGCAGTCGGC
TCCCTCGTTGACCGAATCACCGACCTCTCTCCCCAGGGGGTACCACCATGGCCAAGCCTTTGTCTCAAGA
AGAATCCACCCTCATTGAAAGAGCAACGGCTACAATCAACAGCATCCCCATCTCTGAAGACTACAGCGTC
GCCAGCGCAGCTCTCTCTAGCGACGGCCGCATCTTCACTGGTGTCAATGTATATCATTTTACTGGGGGAC
CTTGTGCAGAACTCGTGGTGCTGGGCACTGCTGCTGCTGCGGCAGCTGGCAACCTGACTTGTATCGTCGC
GATCGGAAATGAGAACAGGGGCATCTTGAGCCCCTGCGGACGGTGCCGACAGGTGCTTCTCGATCTGCAT
CCTGGGATCAAAGCCATAGTGAAGGACAGTGATGGACAGCCGACGGCAGTTGGGATTCGTGAATTGCTGC
CCTCTGGTTATGTGTGGGAGGGCCTGCAGCTGCAGTAGTAAGAATTCTAGATCTTGAGACAAATGGCAGT
ATTCATCCACAATTTTAAAAGAAAAGGGGGGATTGGGGGGTACAGTGCAGGGGAAAGAATAGTAGACATA
ATAGCAACAGACATACAAACTAAAGAATTACAAAAACAAATTACAAAAATTCAAAATTTTCGGGTTTATT
ACAGGGACAGCAGAGATCCACTTTGGCGCCGGCTCGAGGGGGCCCGGGGTTATTAATAGTAATCAATTAC
GGGGTCATTAGTTCATAGCCCATATATGGAGTTCCGCGTTACATAACTTACGGTAAATGGCCCGCCTGGC
TGACCGCCCAACGACCCCCGCCCATTGACGTCAATAATGACGTATGTTCCCATAGTAACGCCAATAGGGA
CTTTCCATTGACGTCAATGGGTGGAGTATTTACGGTAAACTGCCCACTTGGCAGTACATCAAGTGTATCA
TATGCCAAGTACGCCCCCTATTGACGTCAATGACGGTAAATGGCCCGCCTGGCATTATGCCCAGTACATG
ACCTTATGGGACTTTCCTACTTGGCAGTACATCTACGTATTAGTCATCGCTATTACCATGGTGATGCGGT
TTTGGCAGTACATCAATGGGCGTGGATAGCGGTTTGACTCACGGGGATTTCCAAGTCTCCACCCCATTGA
CGTCAATGGGAGTTTGTTTTGGCACCAAAATCAACGGGACTTTCCAAAATGTCGTAACAACTCCGCCCCA
TTGACGCAAATGGGCGGTAGGCGTGTACGGTGGGAGGTCTATATAAGCAGAGCTGGTTTAGTGAACCGTC
AGATCCGCTAGCGCTACCGGTCGCCACCATGGTGAGCAAGGGCGAGGAGCTGTTCACCGGGGTGGTGCCC
ATCCTGGTCGAGCTGGACGGCGACGTAAACGGCCACAAGTTCAGCGTGTCCGGCGAGGGCGAGGGCGATG
CCACCTACGGCAAGCTGACCCTGAAGTTCATCTGCACCACCGGCAAGCTGCCCGTGCCCTGGCCCACCCT
CGTGACCACCCTGACCTACGGCGTGCAGTGCTTCAGCCGCTACCCCGACCACATGAAGCAGCACGACTTC
TTCAAGTCCGCCATGCCCGAAGGCTACGTCCAGGAGCGCACCATCTTCTTCAAGGACGACGGCAACTACA
AGACCCGCGCCGAGGTGAAGTTCGAGGGCGACACCCTGGTGAACCGCATCGAGCTGAAGGGCATCGACTT
CAAGGAGGACGGCAACATCCTGGGGCACAAGCTGGAGTACAACTACAACAGCCACAACGTCTATATCATG
GCCGACAAGCAGAAGAACGGCATCAAGGTGAACTTCAAGATCCGCCACAACATCGAGGACGGCAGCGTGC
AGCTCGCCGACCACTACCAGCAGAACACCCCCATCGGCGACGGCCCCGTGCTGCTGCCCGACAACCACTA
CCTGAGCACCCAGTCCGCCCTGAGCAAAGACCCCAACGAGAAGCGCGATCACATGGTCCTGCTGGAGTTC
GTGACCGCCGCCGGGATCACTCTCGGCATGGACGAGCTGTACAAGTCCGGACTCAGATCTCGAGCTCAAG
CTTACATGCTAGAGCGAAAGTATGGGGGGCGCCTGGTAACCCGCCATGCGGCCCGCACCATCCAGACGGC
GTTTCGCCAATATCAAATGAATAAAAACTTCGAGCGCTTGCGCAGCTCCATGTCAGAGAACCGCATGTCA
CGCCGGATTGTGCTGTCCAACATGAGGATGCAGTTCTCCTTTGAGGGGCCTGAGAAAGTGCACAGCTCCT
ACTTCGAGGGGAAGCAGGTCTCAGTGACTAACGACGGCTCCCAGCTGGGAGCCCTGGTGTCCCCTGAGTG
TGGTGACCTCAGCGAGCCCACCACCCTCAAGTCTCCGGCCCCCTCCAGTGACTTTGCGGACGCCATCACC
GAGCTGGAGGACGCCTTCTCTAGGCAAGTGAAATCACTGGCCGAGTCCATCGACGATGCCCTCAACTGCC
GCAGCCTGCACACTGAGGAGGCACCGGCCCTGGATGCGGCGCGGGCCCGGGACACCGAACCCCAGACAGC
CCTGCACGGCATGGACCACCGCAAACTGGACGAGATGACGGCCTCGTACAGTGATGTCACCCTGTACATC
GATGAGGAGGAGCTGTCGCCCCCTCTGCCCCTCTCGCAGGCAGGGGACCGGCCGTCCAGCACCGAGTCGG
ACCTGCGGCTACGGGCTGGGGGCGCAGCCCCAGACTACTGGGCCCTGGCCCACAAAGAGGACAAGGCTGA
CACGGACACGAGCTGCCGGAGCACGCCGTCGCTGGAGCGGCAGGAGCAGCGGCTGCGGGTGGAGCATCTG
CCGCTGCTCACCATCGAGCCACCCAGCGACAGCTCTGTGGACCTTAGTGACCGCTCGGAGCGGGGGTCAC
TCAAGAGGCAGAGTGCTTACGAGCGCAGCCTTGGCGGGCAGCAGGGCAGTCCCAAGCATGGTCCCCACAG
CGGCGCCCCCAAGAGCCTCCCCCGGGAGGAGCCTGAGTTGCGGCCCCGGCCCCCCAGGCCCCTGGACAGC
CACTTGGCCATCAATGGCTCAGCCAACCGGCAGAGCAAGTCTGAGTCGGACTACTCAGACGGTGACAATG
ACAGCATCAACAGCACGTCCAACTCCAACGATACCATCAACTGCAGCTCCGAGTCATCGTCCCGTGACAG
CCTGCGGGAGCAGACGCTCAGCAAGCAGACCTACCACAAGGAGGCCCGCAACAGCTGGGACTCGCCTGCC
TTTAGCAACGATGTCATCCGCAAGAGGCACTACCGCATCGGCCTGAACCTCTTCAACAAGAAGCCTGAGA
AGGGAGTCCAGTACCTCATCGAGCGTGGCTTTGTGCCCGACACGCCCGTCGGGGTGGCCCACTTCCTGCT
GCAGCGCAAGGGCCTCAGCCGGCAGATGATCGGCGAGTTCCTGGGCAACCGGCAGAAGCAGTTCAACCGT
GACGTGCTCGACTGCGTCGTGGACGAGATGGACTTCTCTACCATGGAGCTGGATGAGGCCCTCAGGAAAT
TCCAGGCGCACATCCGTGTCCAAGGGGAGGCTCAGAAAGTGGAGCGGCTCATAGAGGCGTTCAGCCAGCG
CTACTGCATCTGCAACCCTGGGGTGGTGCGGCAATTCCGGAACCCAGACACCATTTTCATCCTGGCCTTC
GCCATCATCCTGCTGAACACCGACATGTACAGCCCCAATGTCAAGCCCGAGCGGAAAATGAAGCTAGAGG
ACTTCATCAAGAACCTCCGAGGTGTGGACGATGGTGAGGACATTCCCCGTGAGATGCTGATGGGGATCTA
TGAACGGATCCGTAAGCGAGAGCTAAAGACCAATGAGGACCATGTGTCCCAGGTGCAGAAGGTGGAGAAG
CTCATTGTGGGGAAAAAGCCGATCGGATCCCTGCATCCCGGGCTCGGCTGTGTGCTCTCTCTGCCCCACC
GTCGGTTGGTCTGCTACTGCCGGCTCTTTGAGGTTCCAGACCCAAACAAGCCCCAGAAACTCGGACTACA
CCAGCGAGAAATCTTCCTGTTCAACGACCTCCTGGTGGTCACCAAGATCTTCCAGAAGAAGAAGAACTCG
GTGACGTACAGCTTCCGACAGTCCTTCTCCTTGTACGGCATGCAGGTCCTGCTCTTCGAGAACCAGTACT
ACCCCAATGGCATCCGGCTCACCTCGTCTGTCCCCGGAGCAGATATCAAAGTGTTAATAAACTTCAACGC
CCCCAACCCTCAAGACCGGAAGAAATTCACCGATGACCTGCGGGAGTCCATTGCGGAAGTCCAAGAGATG
GAGAAGCACAGGATAGAGTCGGAGCTCGAGAAGCAGAAAGGCGTCGTGCGGCCCAGCATGTCCCAGTGCT
CTAGCCTCAAAAAGGAGTCGGGCAACGGAACACTGAGCCGGGCCTGCCTGGACGACAGCTATGCCAGCGG
TGAGGGCCTCAAGCGCAGCGCCCTCAGCAGCTCCCTGCGGGACCTCTCGGAAGCCGGGGTCCATCATTAG
GAATTCTGCAGTCGACGGTACCGCGGGCCCGGGATCCACCGGATCTAGATAACTGATCATAATCAGCCAT
ACCACATTTGTAGAGGTTTTACTTGCTTTAAAAAACCTCCCACACCTCCCCCTGAACCTGAAACATAAAA
TGAATGCAATTGTTGTTGTTGCTAACCGGTGGCGCGTTAAGTCGACAATCAACCTCTGGATTACAAAATT
TGTGAAAGATTGACTGGTATTCTTAACTATGTTGCTCCTTTTACGCTATGTGGATACGCTGCTTTAATGC
CTTTGTATCATGCTATTGCTTCCCGTATGGCTTTCATTTTCTCCTCCTTGTATAAATCCTGGTTGCTGTC
TCTTTATGAGGAGTTGTGGCCCGTTGTCAGGCAACGTGGCGTGGTGTGCACTGTGTTTGCTGACGCAACC
CCCACTGGTTGGGGCATTGCCACCACCTGTCAGCTCCTTTCCGGGACTTTCGCTTTCCCCCTCCCTATTG
CCACGGCGGAACTCATCGCCGCCTGCCTTGCCCGCTGCTGGACAGGGGCTCGGCTGTTGGGCACTGACAA
TTCCGTGGTGTTGTCGGGGAAATCATCGTCCTTTCCTTGGCTGCTCGCCTGTGTTGCCACCTGGATTCTG
CGCGGGACGTCCTTCTGCTACGTCCCTTCGGCCCTCAATCCAGCGGACCTTCCTTCCCGCGGCCTGCTGC
CGGCTCTGCGGCCTCTTCCGCGTCTTCGCCTTCGCCCTCAGACGAGTCGGATCTCCCTTTGGGCCGCCTC
CCCGCGTCGACTTTAAGACCAATGACTTACAAGGCAGCTGTAGATCTTAGCCACTTTTTAAAAGAAAAGG
GGGGACTGGAAGGGCTAATTCACTCCCAACGAAGACAAGATCTGCTTTTTGCTTGTACTGGGTCTCTCTG
GTTAGACCAGATCTGAGCCTGGGAGCTCTCTGGCTAACTAGGGAACCCACTGCTTAAGCCTCAATAAAGC
TTGCCTTGAGTGCTTCAAGTAGTGTGTGCCCGTCTGTTGTGTGACTCTGGTAACTAGAGATCCCTCAGAC
CCTTTTAGTCAGTGTGGAAAATCTCTAGCAGTACGTATAGTAGTTCATGTCATCTTATTATTCAGTATTT
ATAACTTGCAAAGAAATGAATATCAGAGAGTGAGAGGAACTTGTTTATTGCAGCTTATAATGGTTACAAA
TAAAGCAATAGCATCACAAATTTCACAAATAAAGCATTTTTTTCACTGCATTCTAGTTGTGGTTTGTCCA
AACTCATCAATGTATCTTATCATGTCTGGCTCTAGCTATCCCGCCCCTAACTCCGCCCATCCCGCCCCTA
ACTCCGCCCAGTTCCGCCCATTCTCCGCCCCATGGCTGACTAATTTTTTTTATTTATGCAGAGGCCGAGG
CCGCCTCGGCCTCTGAGCTATTCCAGAAGTAGTGAGGAGGCTTTTTTGGAGGCCTAGGGACGTACCCAAT
TCGCCCTATAGTGAGTCGTATTACGCGCGCTCACTGGCCGTCGTTTTACAACGTCGTGACTGGGAAAACC
CTGGCGTTACCCAACTTAATCGCCTTGCAGCACATCCCCCTTTCGCCAGCTGGCGTAATAGCGAAGAGGC
CCGCACCGATCGCCCTTCCCAACAGTTGCGCAGCCTGAATGGCGAATGGG
[124 nt withheld, positions 7261-7384]
C
[91 nt withheld, positions 7386-7476]
A
[49 nt withheld, positions 7478-7526]
CCTTTGACGTTGGAGTCCACGTTCTTT
[37 nt withheld, positions 7554-7590]
ACCCTATCTCGGTCTATTCTTTTGATTTATAAGGGATTTTGCCGATTTCGGCCTATTGGTTAAAAAATGA
GCTGATTTAACAAAAATTTAACGCGAATTTTAACAAAATATTAACGCTTACAATTTAGGTGGCACTTTTC
GGGGAAATGTGCGCGGAACCCCTATTTGTTTATTTTTCTAAATACATTCAAATATGTATCCGCTCATGAG
ACAATAACCCTGATAAATGCTTCAATAATATTGAAAAAGGAAGAGTATGAGTATTCAACATTTCCGTGTC
GCCCTTATTCCCTTTTTTGCGGCATTTTGCCTTCCTGTTTTTGCTCACCCAGAAACGCTGGTGAAAGTAA
AAGATGCTGAAGATCAGTTGGGTGCACGAGTGGGTTACATCGAACTGGATCTCAACAGCGGTAAGATCCT
TGAGAGTTTTCGCCCCGAAGAACGTTTTCCAATGATGAGCACTTTTAAAGTTCTGCTATGTGGCGCGGTA
TTATCCCGTATTGACGCCGGGCAAGAGCAACTCGGTCGCCGCATACACTATTCTCAGAATGACTTGGTTG
AGTACTCACCAGTCACAGAAAAGCATCTTACGGATGGCATGACAGTAAGAGAATTATGCAGTGCTGCCAT
AACCATGAGTGATAACACTGCGGCCAACTTACTTCTGACAACGATCGGAGGACCGAAGGAGCTAACCGCT
TTTTTGCACAACATGGGGGATCATGTAACTCGCCTTGATCGTTGGGAACCGGAGCTGAATGAAGCCATAC
CAAACGACGAGCGTGACACCACGATGCCTGTAGCAATGGCAACAACGTTGCGCAAACTATTAACTGGCGA
ACTACTTACTCTAGCTTCCCGGCAACAATTAATAGACTGGATGGAGGCGGATAAAGTTGCAGGACCACTT
CTGCGCTCGGCCCTTCCGGCTGGCTGGTTTATTGCTGATAAATCTGGAGCCGGTGAGCGTGGGTCTCGCG
GTATCATTGCAGCACTGGGGCCAGATGGTAAGCCCTCCCGTATCGTAGTTATCTACACGACGGGGAGTCA
GGCAACTATGGATGAACGAAATAGACAGATCGCTGAGATAGGTGCCTCACTGATTAAGCATTGGTAACTG
TCAGACCAAGTTTACTCATATATACTTTAGATTGATTTAAAACTTCATTTTTAATTTAAAAGGATCTAGG
TGAAGATCCTTTTTGATAATCTCATGACCAAAATCCCTTAACGTGAGTTTTCGTTCCACTGAGCGTCAGA
CCCCGTAGAAAAGATCAAAGGATCTTCTTGAGATCCTTTTTTTCTGCGCGTAATCTGCTGCTTGCAAACA
AAAAAACCACCGCTACCAGCGGTGGTTTGTTTGCCGGATCAAGAGCTACCAACTCTTTTTCCGAAGGTAA
CTGGCTTCAGCAGAGCGCAGATACCAAATACTGTTCTTCTAGTGTAGCCGTAGTTAGGCCACCACTTCAA
GAACTCTGTAGCACCGCCTACATACCTCGCTCTGCTAATCCTGTTACCAGTGGCTGCTGCCAGTGGCGAT
AAGTCGTGTCTTACCGGGTTGGACTCAAGACGATAGTTACCGGATAAGGCGCAGCGGTCGGGCTGAACGG
GGGGTTCGTGCACACAGCCCAGCTTGGAGCGAACGACCTACACCGAACTGAGATACCTACAGCGTGAGCT
ATGAGAAAGCGCCACGCTTCCCGAAGGGAGAAAGGCGGACAGGTATCCGGTAAGCGGCAGGGTCGGAACA
GGAGAGCGCACGAGGGAGCTTCCAGGGGGAAACGCCTGGTATCTTTATAGTCCTGTCGGGTTTCGCCACC
TCTGACTTGAGCGTCGATTTTTGTGATGCTCGTCAGGGGGGCGGAGCCTATGGAAAAACGCCAGCAACGC
GGCCTTTTTACGGTTCCTGGCCTTTTGCTGGCCTTTTGCTCACATGTTCTTTCCTGCGTTATCCCCTGAT
TCTGTGGATAACCGTATTACCGCCTTTGAGTGAGCTGATACCGCTCGCCGCAGCCGAACGACCGAGCGCA
GCGAGTCAGTGAGCGAGGAAGCGGAAGAGCGCCCAATACGCAAACCGCCTCTCCCCGCGCGTTGGCCGAT
TCATTAATGCAGCTGGCACGACAGGTTTCCCGACTGGAAAGCGGGCAGTGAGCGCAACGCAATTAATGTG
AGTTAGCTCACTCATTAGGCACCCCAGGCTTTACACTTTATGCTTCCGGCTCGTATGTTGTGTGGAATTG
TGAGCGGATAACAATTTCACACAGGAAACAGCTATGACCATGATTACGCCAAGCGCGCAATTAACCCTCA
CTAAAGGGAACAAAAGCTGGAGCTGCAAGCTTAATGTAGTCTTATGCAATACTCTTGTAGTCTTGCAACA
TGGTAACGATGAGTTAGCAACATGCCTTACAAGGAGAGAAAAAGCACCGTGCATGCCGATTGGTGGAAGT
AAGGTGGTACGATCGTGCCTTATTAGGAAGGCAACAGACGGGTCTGACATGGATTGGACGAACCACTGAA
TTGCCGCATTGCAGAGATATTGTATTTAAGTGCCTAGCTCGATACATAAACGGGTCTCTCTGGTTAGACC
AGATCTGAGCCTGGGAGCTCTCTGGCTAACTAGGGAACCCACTGCTTAAGCCTCAATAAAGCTTGCCTTG
AGTGCTTCAAGTAGTGTGTGCCCGTCTGTTGTGTGACTCTGGTAACTAGAGATCCCTCAGACCCTTTTAG
TCAGTGTGGAAAATCTCTAGCAGTGGCGCCCGAACAGGGACTTGAAAGCGAAAGGGAAACCAGAGGAGCT
CTCTCGACGCAGGACTCGGCTTGCTGAAGCGCGCACGGCAAGAGGCGAGGGGCGGCGACTGGTGAGTACG
CCAAAAATTTTGACTAGCGGAGGCTAGAAGGAGAGAGATGGGTGCGAGAGCGTCAGTATTAAGCGGGGGA
GAATTAGATCGCGATGGGAAAAAATTCGGTTAAGGCCAGGGGGAAAGAAAAAATATAAATTAAAACATAT
AGTATGGGCAAGCAGGGAGCTAGAACGATTCGCAGTTAATCCTGGCCTGTTAGAAACATCAGAAGGCTGT
AGACAAATACTGGGACAGCTACAACCATCCCTTCAGACAGGATCAGAAGAACTTAGATCATTATATAATA
CAGTAGCAACCCTCTATTGTGTGCATCAAAGGATAGAGATAAAAGACACCAAGGAAGCTTTAGACAAGAT
AGAGGAAGAGCAAAACAAAAGTAAGACCACCGCACAGCAAGCGGCCGCTGATCTTCAGACCTGGAGGAGG
AGATATGAGGGACAATTGGAGAAGTGAATTATATAAATATAAAGTAGTAAAAATTGAACCATTAGGAGTA
GCACCCACCAAGGCAAAGAGAAGAGTGGTGCAGAGAGA
Features (pLannotate 1.2.2; 32 found; start..end, strand, type, name):
     19..252     +  misc_feature   RRE: The Rev response element (RRE) of HIV-1 allows for Rev-dependent mRNA export from the nucleus to the cytoplasm.
    629..655     +  CDS            Rev (fragment): human immunodeficiency virus 1 (HIV-1) Rev protein; rev; enhances nuclear export of unspliced and incompletely spliced viral mRNAs
    656..1156    +  promoter       hPGK promoter: human phosphoglycerate kinase 1 promoter
   1168..1563    +  CDS            BSD: blasticidin S deaminase; Aspergillus terreus BSD; confers resistance to blasticidin
   1623..1740    +  misc_feature   cPPT/CTS: central polypurine tract and central termination sequence of HIV-1
   1857..2160    +  enhancer       CMV enhancer: human cytomegalovirus immediate early enhancer
   2161..2364    +  promoter       CMV promoter: human cytomegalovirus (CMV) immediate early promoter
   2409..3125    +  CDS            EGFP: EGFP is a basic (constitutively fluorescent) green fluorescent protein published in 1996, derived from Aequorea victoria. It is reported to be a rapidly-maturing weak dimer with moderate acid sensitivity.
   3147..5588    +  CDS            IQSEC1 (fragment): IQEC1_HUMAN - Also known as ARFGEP100, BRAG2 From Homo sapiens (Human).
   5601..5637    +  misc_feature   MCS (fragment): multiple cloning site
   5654..5738    +  CDS            large T antigen (fragment): large T antigen from SV40 (simian virus 40)
   5787..6375    +  misc_feature   WPRE: woodchuck hepatitis virus posttranscriptional regulatory element
   6426..6445    +  misc_feature   cPPT/CTS (fragment): central polypurine tract and central termination sequence of HIV-1
   6447..6680    +  LTR            3' LTR (ΔU3): self-inactivating 3' long terminal repeat (LTR) from HIV-1
   6758..6879    +  polyA_signal   SV40 poly(A) signal: SV40 polyadenylation signal
   6919..7054    +  rep_origin     SV40 ori: SV40 origin of replication
   7075..7093    -  promoter       T7 promoter: promoter for bacteriophage T7 RNA polymerase
   7101..7256    +  CDS            lacZα (fragment): LacZα fragment of β-galactosidase; lacZ fragment
   7261..7689    +  rep_origin     f1 ori (sequence partly withheld): f1 bacteriophage origin of replication; arrow indicates direction of (+) strand synthesis
   7742..7846    +  promoter       AmpR promoter: bla
   7847..8707    +  CDS            AmpR: β-lactamase; bla; confers resistance to ampicillin, carbenicillin, and related antibiotics
   8878..9466    +  rep_origin     ori: high-copy-number ColE1/pMB1/pBR322/pUC origin of replication
   9649..9741    +  CDS            lacI (fragment): lac repressor; lacI; The lac repressor binds to the lac operator to inhibit transcription in E. coli. This inhibition can be relieved by adding lactose or isopropyl-β-D-thiogalactopyranoside (IPTG).
   9754..9775    +  protein_bind   CAP binding site: CAP binding activates transcription in the presence of cAMP. E. coli catabolite activator protein
   9790..9820    +  promoter       lac promoter: promoter for the E. coli lac operon
   9824..9846    +  protein_bind   lac operator (fragment): The lac repressor binds to the lac operator to inhibit transcription in E. coli. This inhibition can be relieved by adding lactose or isopropyl-β-D-thiogalactopyranoside (IPTG). lac repressor encoded by lacI
   9889..9907    +  promoter       T3 promoter: promoter for bacteriophage T3 RNA polymerase
   9935..10161   +  promoter       RSV promoter: Rous sarcoma virus enhancer/promoter
  10162..10342   +  LTR            5' LTR (truncated): truncated 5' long terminal repeat (LTR) from HIV-1
  10389..10514   +  misc_feature   HIV-1 Ψ: packaging signal of human immunodeficiency virus type 1
  10498..10861   +  CDS            HIV-1 gag (fragment): gag protein from human immunodeficiency virus 1; gag
  10846..10986   +  CDS            env (fragment): ENV_HV1W1 - Experimental evidence at protein level: Swiss-Prot protein existence level 1. [Transmembrane protein gp41]: Acts as a class I viral fusion protein. Under the current model, the protein has at least 3 conformational states: pre-fusion native state, pre-hairpin intermediate state, and post-fusion hairpin state. During fusion of viral and target intracellular membranes, the coiled coil regions (heptad repeats) assume a trimer-of-hairpins structure, positioning the fusion peptide in close proximity to the C-terminal region of the ectodomain. The formation of this structure appears to d
