[The description below was written by a language model from this plasmid's Addgene catalogue record and pLannotate feature annotations shown in this document.]
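Description:
pLEX304-GFP-v4 IQSEC1 WT is a lentiviral expression plasmid built on the pLEX304-GFP backbone for expressing wild-type human IQSEC1 (also known as BRAG2, GEP100 or ARF-GEP100), specifically its splice variant 4, in mammalian cells. It is propagated in E. coli through a high-copy ColE1/pUC-type origin with ampicillin resistance; an f1 origin and remnants of lac/lacZα cloning-vector sequence are also present. The viral framework is of the third-generation, self-inactivating type: an RSV promoter drives a truncated HIV-1 5′ LTR, followed by the Ψ packaging signal with partial gag and env sequence, the Rev response element for Rev-dependent export of the genomic RNA, a cPPT/CTS element, and a ΔU3 3′ LTR, which is followed by an SV40 polyadenylation signal and SV40 origin. The annotated gag, env and Rev features are only fragments, so packaging functions would have to be provided in trans.

Two expression units lie between the LTRs. A human PGK promoter drives the blasticidin S deaminase gene, allowing blasticidin selection of transduced cells. Downstream, the CMV enhancer/promoter drives EGFP followed closely by the IQSEC1 coding sequence. This arrangement, together with the plasmid name, suggests an N-terminal GFP fusion, although the record does not explicitly state that the two are in frame. A WPRE after the insert enhances transcript stability and expression. IQSEC1 is a guanine nucleotide exchange factor for ARF GTPases, and the associated study concerns an ARF GTPase module that promotes invasion and metastasis through phosphoinositide metabolism. The construct therefore suits stable expression and fluorescent visualisation of this isoform. The "WT" label suggests a reference for mutant versions, though the record describes none.
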