Addgene plasmid #162019: pLEX304-GFP-v4 IQSEC1 WT
Purpose: Expression of IQSEC1 splice variant 4
Depositing lab: David Bryant. Depositing organization: University of Glasgow. Publication: An ARF GTPase module promoting invasion and metastasis through regulating phosphoinositide metabolism. Nacke M, Sandilands E, Nikolatou K, Roman-Fernandez A, Mason S, Patel R, Lilla S, Yelland T, Galbraith LCA, Freckmann EC, McGarry L, Morton JP, Shanks E, Leung HY, Markert E, Ismail S, Zanivan S, Blyth K, Bryant DM. Nat Commun. 2021 Mar 12;12(1):1623. doi: 10.1038/s41467-021-21847-4. PubMed 33712589.
Backbone
  Vector backbone: pLEX304-GFP
  Vector type: Lentiviral
Growth in bacteria
  Bacterial resistance: Ampicillin, 100 μg/mL
  Growth temperature: 37°C
  Growth strain: NEB Stable
  Copy number: High Copy
Gene/Insert
  Gene/Insert name: IQSEC1
  Species: H. sapiens (human)
  Entrez Gene: IQSEC1 (a.k.a. ARF-GEP100, ARFGEP100, BRAG2, GEP100)
  Cloning method: Restriction Enzyme; 5′ cloning site Unknown (unknown if destroyed)
Terms and licenses: Academic/Nonprofit Terms; Industry Terms: Not Available to Industry
Depositor comments: Please visit https://doi.org/10.1101/851410 for bioRxiv preprint.
How to cite: pLEX304-GFP-v4 IQSEC1 WT was a gift from David Bryant (Addgene plasmid # 162019 ; http://n2t.net/addgene:162019 ; RRID:Addgene_162019)
